>Addgene plasmid #53113 | pBIND-HBSP | addgene partial sequence | sequence record 83702 | EBV-rev 5'-GTGGTTTGTCCAAACTCATC-3'
AGCATTAACCCTCACTAAAGGGAAGCGGCCTTAGTTATTCAGGTACCTGCGGCCGCTCTAGACTAGTAAA
CTGAGCCAGGAGAAACGGACTGAGGCCCACTCCCATAGGAATCTTGCGAAAGCCCAGGATGATGGGATGG
GAATACAAGTGCAGTTTCCGTCCGAAGGTTTTGTACAGCAACAAGAGGGAAACATAGAGGTTCCTTGAGC
AGGAATCGTGCAGGTCTTGCATGGCCCCGTGCTGGTGGTTGATGCTCATTGAGATTCCCGAGATTGAGAT
CTTCTGCGACGCGGCGATTGAGACCTTCGTCTGCGAGGCGAGGGAGTTCTTCTTCTAGGGGACCTGCCTC
GTCGTCTAACAACAGTAGTTTCCGGAAGTGTTGATAAGATAGGGGACGGATCCCCGGGAATTCCGGCGAT
ACAGTCAACTGTCTTTGACCTTTGTTACTACTCTCTTCCGATGATGATGTCGCACTTATTCTATGCTGTC
TCAATGTTAGAGGCATATCAGTCTCCACTGAAGCCAATCTATCTGTGACGGCATCTTTATTCACATTATC
TTGTACAAATAATCCTGTTAACAATGCTTTTATATCCTGTAAAGAATCCATTTTCAAAATCATGTCAAGG
TCTTCTCGAGGAAAAATCAGTAGAAATAGCTGTTCCAGTCTTTCTAGCCTTGATTCCACTTCTGTCAGAT
GTGCCCTAGTCAGCGGAGACCTTTTGGTTTTGGGAGAGTAGCGACACTCCCAGTTGTTCTTCAGACACTT
GGCGCACTTCGGTTTTTCTTTGGAGCACTTGAGCTTTTTAAGTCGGCAAATATCGCATGCTTGTTCGATA
GAAGACAGTAGCTTCATCTTTCAGGAGGCTTGCTTCAAGCTGGCTAGCCTATAGTGAGTCGTATTAAGTA
CTCTAGCCTTAAGAGCTGTAATTGAACTGGGAGTGGACACCTGTGGAGAGAAAGGCAAAGTGGATGTCAG
TAAGACCAATAGGTGCCTATCAGAAACGCAAGAGTCTTCTCTGTCTCGACAAGCCCAGTTTCTATTGGTC
TCCTTAAACCTGTCTTGTAACCTTGA
