>Addgene plasmid #53113 | pBIND-HBSP | addgene partial sequence | sequence record 83712 | Gal4-N-term 5'-GAGTAGTAACAAAGGTCAA-3'
ATTCCCGGGGATCCGTCCCCTATCTTATCAACACTTCCGGAAACTACTGTTGTTAGACGACGAGGCAGGT
CCCCTAGAAGAAGAACTCCCTCGCCTCGCAGACGAAGGTCTCAATCGCCGCGTCGCAGAAGATCTCAATC
TCGGGAATCTCAATGAGCATCAACCACCAGCACGGGGCCATGCAAGACCTGCACGATTCCTGCTCAAGGA
ACCTCTATGTTTCCCTCTTGTTGCTGTACAAAACCTTCGGACGGAAACTGCACTTGTATTCCCATCCCAT
CATCCTGGGCTTTCGCAAGATTCCTATGGGAGTGGGCCTCAGTCCGTTTCTCCTGGCTCAGTTTACTAGT
CTAGAGCGGCCGCAGGTACCTGAATAACTAAGGCCGCTTCCCTTTAGTGAGGGTTAATGCTTCGAGCAGA
CATGATAAGATACATTGATGAGTTTGGACAAACCACAACTAGAATGCAGTGAAAAAAATGCTTTATTTGT
GAAATTTGTGATGCTATTGCTTTATTTGTAACCATTATAAGCTGCAATAAACAAGTTAACAACAACAATT
GCATTCATTTTATGTTTCAGGTTCAGGGGGAGATGTGGGAGGTTTTTTAAAGCAAGTAAAACCTCTACAA
ATGTGGTAAAATCCGATAAGGATCGATCCGGGCTGGCGTAATAGCGAAGAGGCCCGCACCGATCGCCCTT
CCCAACAGTTGCGCAGCCTGAATGGCGAATGG
[114 nt withheld, positions 733-846]
ACGCCACGTTC
[91 nt withheld, positions 858-948]
A
[49 nt withheld, positions 950-998]
CCTTTGACGTTGGAGTCCAC
