[The description below was written by a language model from this plasmid's Addgene catalogue record.]
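Description:
pBIND-HBSP is a mammalian expression plasmid built on the commercial pBIND backbone (about 6.4 kb without insert), the "bait" vector of a mammalian two-hybrid system. It is propagated in E. coli as a high-copy plasmid under ampicillin selection. No mammalian selection marker is listed in the record, and no feature table is provided, so the remaining backbone elements cannot be detailed from the recorded information.

The payload is a 333 bp insert encoding the hepatitis B spliced protein (HBSP), a product of a spliced hepatitis B virus transcript. It was cloned between BamHI and XbaI sites, both of which remain intact. The insert sits downstream of the backbone-encoded GAL4 DNA-binding domain, so transcription from the CMV promoter yields an N-terminal GAL4BD-HBSP fusion in transfected mammalian cells. The GAL4 domain tethers the fusion to GAL4 binding sites in a reporter construct. In a typical two-hybrid arrangement, a candidate partner protein is expressed separately as a fusion to a transcriptional activation domain. Interaction between the two fusions then brings the activation domain to the reporter promoter and switches on reporter expression.

The stated purpose is expression of GAL4BD-tagged HBSP. The associated study concerns the interaction of HBSP with microsomal epoxide hydrolase and its effect on benzo[a]pyrene carcinogenicity. The construct is therefore most plausibly used to test or confirm HBSP protein-protein interactions in a cellular context, although the record does not describe the specific assay design.
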