Addgene plasmid #53113: pBIND-HBSP
Purpose: Expression of GAL4BD-tagged Hepatitis B splicing protein
Depositing lab: Xu Lin. Publication: Hepatitis B spliced protein (HBSP) promotes the carcinogenic effects of benzo [alpha] pyrene by interacting with microsomal epoxide hydrolase and enhancing its hydrolysis activity. Chen JY, Chen WN, Jiao BY, Lin WS, Wu YL, Liu LL, Lin X. BMC Cancer. 2014 Apr 23;14:282. doi: 10.1186/1471-2407-14-282. PubMed 24758376.
Backbone
  Vector backbone: pBIND
  Backbone manufacturer: Promega
  Backbone size w/o insert (bp): 6360
  Vector type: Mammalian Expression
Growth in bacteria
  Bacterial resistance: Ampicillin, 100 μg/mL
  Growth temperature: 37°C
  Growth strain: DH5alpha
  Copy number: High Copy
Gene/Insert
  Gene/Insert name: HBSP
  Species: Hepatitis B virus
  Insert size (bp): 333
  GenBank ID: FJ151413.1
  Promoter: CMV
  Tag / fusion protein: GAL4BD (N terminal on backbone)
  Cloning method: Restriction Enzyme; 5′ cloning site BamHI (not destroyed); 3′ cloning site XbaI (not destroyed)
  Sequencing primers: 5′ CMV-F; 3′ EBV-Rev
Terms and licenses: Academic/Nonprofit Terms; Industry Terms: Not Available to Industry
How to cite: pBIND-HBSP was a gift from Xu Lin (Addgene plasmid # 53113 ; http://n2t.net/addgene:53113 ; RRID:Addgene_53113)
